>Addgene plasmid #41339 | TAL3165 | depositor partial sequence | sequence record 54978 | TAL3165 sequence 2430 bps
TCTAGAGCTAGCACCATGGACTACAAAGACCATGACGGTGATTATAAAGATCATGACATCGATTACAAGG
ATGACGATGACAAGATGGCCCCCAAGAAGAAGAGGAAGGTGGGCATTCACCGCGGGGTACCTATGGTGGA
CTTGAGGACACTCGGTTATTCGCAACAGCAACAGGAGAAAATCAAGCCTAAGGTCAGGAGCACCGTCGCG
CAACACCACGAGGCGCTTGTGGGGCATGGCTTCACTCATGCGCATATTGTCGCGCTTTCACAGCACCCTG
CGGCGCTTGGGACGGTGGCTGTCAAATACCAAGATATGATTGCGGCCCTGCCCGAAGCCACGCACGAGGC
AATTGTAGGGGTCGGTAAACAGTGGTCGGGAGCGCGAGCACTTGAGGCGCTGCTGACTGTGGCGGGTGAG
CTTAGGGGGCCTCCGCTCCAGCTCGACACCGGGCAGCTGCTGAAGATCGCGAAGAGAGGGGGAGTAACAG
CGGTAGAGGCAGTGCACGCCTGGCGCAATGCGCTCACCGGGGCCCCCTTGAACCTGACCCCAGACCAGGT
AGTCGCAATCGCGTCAAACGGAGGGGGAAAGCAAGCCCTGGAAACCGTGCAAAGGTTGTTGCCGGTCCTT
TGTCAAGACCACGGCCTTACACCGGAGCAAGTCGTGGCCATTGCATCCCACGACGGTGGCAAACAGGCTC
TTGAGACGGTTCAGAGACTTCTCCCAGTTCTCTGTCAAGCCCACGGGCTGACTCCCGATCAAGTTGTAGC
GATTGCGTCCAACGGTGGAGGGAAACAAGCATTGGAGACTGTCCAACGGCTCCTTCCCGTGTTGTGTCAA
GCCCACGGTTTGACGCCTGCACAAGTGGTCGCCATCGCCAGCCATGATGGCGGTAAGCAGGCGCTGGAAA
CAGTACAGCGCCTGCTGCCTGTACTGTGCCAGGATCATGGACTGACCCCAGACCAGGTAGTCGCAATCGC
GAACAATAATGGGGGAAAGCAAGCCCTGGAAACCGTGCAAAGGTTGTTGCCGGTCCTTTGTCAAGACCAC
GGCCTTACACCGGAGCAAGTCGTGGCCATTGCAAGCAACATCGGTGGCAAACAGGCTCTTGAGACGGTTC
AGAGACTTCTCCCAGTTCTCTGTCAAGCCCACGGGCTGACTCCCGATCAAGTTGTAGCGATTGCGTCCAA
CGGTGGAGGGAAACAAGCATTGGAGACTGTCCAACGGCTCCTTCCCGTGTTGTGTCAAGCCCACGGTTTG
ACGCCTGCACAAGTGGTCGCCATCGCCTCGAATGGCGGCGGTAAGCAGGCGCTGGAAACAGTACAGCGCC
TGCTGCCTGTACTGTGCCAGGATCATGGACTGACCCCAGACCAGGTAGTCGCAATCGCGTCAAACGGAGG
GGGAAAGCAAGCCCTGGAAACCGTGCAAAGGTTGTTGCCGGTCCTTTGTCAAGACCACGGCCTTACACCG
GAGCAAGTCGTGGCCATTGCAAGCAATGGGGGTGGCAAACAGGCTCTTGAGACGGTTCAGAGACTTCTCC
CAGTTCTCTGTCAAGCCCACGGGCTGACTCCCGATCAAGTTGTAGCGATTGCGTCGAACATTGGAGGGAA
ACAAGCATTGGAGACTGTCCAACGGCTCCTTCCCGTGTTGTGTCAAGCCCACGGTTTGACGCCTGCACAA
GTGGTCGCCATCGCCAGCCATGATGGCGGTAAGCAGGCGCTGGAAACAGTACAGCGCCTGCTGCCTGTAC
TGTGCCAGGATCATGGACTGACCCCAGACCAGGTAGTCGCAATCGCGTCGAACATTGGGGGAAAGCAAGC
CCTGGAAACCGTGCAAAGGTTGTTGCCGGTCCTTTGTCAAGACCACGGCCTTACACCGGAGCAAGTCGTG
GCCATTGCAAGCAACATCGGTGGCAAACAGGCTCTTGAGACGGTTCAGAGACTTCTCCCAGTTCTCTGTC
AAGCCCACGGGCTGACTCCCGATCAAGTTGTAGCGATTGCGTCGAACATTGGAGGGAAACAAGCATTGGA
GACTGTCCAACGGCTCCTTCCCGTGTTGTGTCAAGCCCACGGTTTGACGCCTGCACAAGTGGTCGCCATC
GCCTCGAATGGCGGCGGTAAGCAGGCGCTGGAAACAGTACAGCGCCTGCTGCCTGTACTGTGCCAGGATC
ATGGACTGACACCCGAACAGGTGGTCGCCATTGCTAATAATAACGGAGGACGGCCAGCCTTGGAGTCCAT
CGTAGCCCAATTGTCCAGGCCCGATCCCGCGTTGGCTGCGTTAACGAATGACCATCTGGTGGCGTTGGCA
TGTCTTGGTGGACGACCCGCGCTCGATGCAGTCAAAAAGGGTCTGCCTCATGCTCCCGCATTGATCAAAA
GAACCAACCGGCGGATTCCCGAGAGAACTTCCCATCGAGTCGCGGGATCC
