>Addgene plasmid #41339 | TAL3165 | addgene partial sequence | sequence record 56399 | JDS-TALEN-F 5'-TAGGGGTCGGTAAACAGTGG-3'
GCGCTGCTGACTGTGGCGGGTGAGCTTAGGGGGCCTCCGCTCCAGCTCGACACCGGGCAGCTGCTGAAGA
TCGCGAAGAGAGGGGGAGTAACAGCGGTAGAGGCAGTGCACGCCTGGCGCAATGCGCTCACCGGGGCCCC
CTTGAACCTGACCCCAGACCAGGTAGTCGCAATCGCGTCAAACGGAGGGGGAAAGCAAGCCCTGGAAACC
GTGCAAAGGTTGTTGCCGGTCCTTTGTCAAGACCACGGCCTTACACCGGAGCAAGTCGTGGCCATTGCAT
CCCACGACGGTGGCAAACAGGCTCTTGAGACGGTTCAGAGACTTCTCCCAGTTCTCTGTCAAGCCCACGG
GCTGACTCCCGATCAAGTTGTAGCGATTGCGTCCAACGGTGGAGGGAAACAAGCATTGGAGACTGTCCAA
CGGCTCCTTCCCGTGTTGTGTCAAGCCCACGGTTTGACGCCTGCACAAGTGGTCGCCATCGCCAGCCATG
ATGGCGGTAAGCAGGCGCTGGAAACAGTACAGCGCCTGCTGCCTGTACTGTGCCAGGATCATGGACTGAC
CCCAGACCAGGTAGTCGCAATCGCGAACAATAATGGGGGAAAGCAAGCCCTGGAAACCGTGCAAAGGTTG
TTGCCGGTCCTTTGTCAAGACCACGGCCTTACACCGGAGCAAGTCGTGGCCATTGCAAGCAACATCGGTG
GCAAACAGGCTCTTGAGACGGTTCAGAGACTTCTCCCAGTTCTCTGTCAAGCCCACGGGCTGACTCCCGA
TCAAGTTGTAGCGATTGCGTCCAACGGTGGAGGGAAACAAGCATTGGAGACTGTCCAACGGCTCCTTCCC
GTGTTGTGTCAAGCCCACGGTTTGACGCCTGCACAAGTGGTCGCCATCGCCTC
