[The description below was written by a language model from this plasmid's Addgene catalogue record.]
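Description:
TAL3165 is a TALEN expression plasmid encoding the "right" half of a nuclease pair designed against the zebrafish slc26a6 gene, part of a community set of zebrafish-targeting TALENs. It is built on the JDS74 backbone (about 6.4 kb without insert), a mammalian expression vector that also carries a T7 promoter. The plasmid is maintained at high copy in E. coli under ampicillin selection. The record does not include a feature table, so details such as the origin of replication and polyadenylation signal are not explicitly listed, although the use of a BGH reverse sequencing primer suggests a BGH terminator region downstream of the coding sequence.

The roughly 1.6 kb insert is an engineered array of TAL effector repeats, assembled to recognise a specific 18-nucleotide site in slc26a6; it is not the slc26a6 coding sequence itself. The array was cloned by restriction enzyme methods that destroyed the flanking sites, placing it in frame with elements supplied by the backbone: an N-terminal 3X Flag tag for detection and a C-terminal wild-type FokI nuclease domain. Because FokI cleaves as a dimer, this construct is meant to be used together with a matching "left" TALEN that binds the opposite strand nearby, so that the two FokI domains dimerise over the spacer and introduce a double-strand break. Error-prone repair of that break can produce indel mutations that disrupt the gene. The CMV promoter drives expression in transfected cells, while the T7 promoter allows in vitro transcription of TALEN mRNA, which fits the associated work on targeted gene disruption in somatic zebrafish cells.
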