Addgene plasmid #41339: TAL3165
Depositing lab: Keith Joung. Depositing organization: Massachusetts General Hospital. Publication: Targeted gene disruption in somatic zebrafish cells using engineered TALENs. Sander JD, Cade L, Khayter C, Reyon D, Peterson RT, Joung JK, Yeh JR. Nat Biotechnol. 2011 Aug 5;29(8):697-8. doi: 10.1038/nbt.1934. PubMed 21822241.
Backbone
  Vector backbone: JDS74
  Backbone manufacturer: Addgene plasmid #32288
  Backbone size w/o insert (bp): 6447
  Vector type: Mammalian Expression ; T7
Growth in bacteria
  Bacterial resistance: Ampicillin, 100 μg/mL
  Growth temperature: 37°C
  Growth strain: XL1 Blue
  Copy number: High Copy
Gene/Insert
  Gene/Insert name: ZebrafishCommunity-slc26a6-Right (alt name: slc26a6)
  Species: D. rerio (zebrafish)
  Insert size (bp): 1640
  Entrez Gene: LOC100005108
  Promoter: CMV
  Tag / fusion protein: 3X Flag (N terminal on backbone); WT FOKI (C terminal on backbone)
  Cloning method: Restriction Enzyme; 5′ cloning site N/A (destroyed during cloning); 3′ cloning site N/A (destroyed during cloning)
  Sequencing primers: 5′ CMV-F; 3′ BGH-rev
Terms and licenses: Academic/Nonprofit Terms; Industry Terms: Not Available to Industry
Depositor comments: Target binding site: TTCTCGATTTTACAAATG It is strongly recommended that users perform a diagnostic digest to verify this plasmid prior to use. For example, a double digest of the plasmid with BamHI and KpnI should result in two bands at 2.3kb and 5.8kb.
How to cite: TAL3165 was a gift from Keith Joung (Addgene plasmid # 41339 ; http://n2t.net/addgene:41339 ; RRID:Addgene_41339)
